Addgene plasmid #28251: pET-sC4T
Depositing lab: Yawen Bai. Depositing organization: National Cancer Institute (NCI). Publication: Structural basis for recognition of centromere histone variant CenH3 by the chaperone Scm3. Zhou Z, Feng H, Zhou BR, Ghirlando R, Hu K, Zwolak A, Miller Jenkins LM, Xiao H, Tjandra N, Wu C, Bai Y. Nature. 2011 Apr 14. 472(7342):234-7. 10.1038/nature09854 PubMed 21412236.
Backbone
  Vector backbone: pET42+b
  Backbone size w/o insert (bp): 6000
  Vector type: Bacterial Expression
Growth in bacteria
  Bacterial resistance: Kanamycin, 50 μg/mL
  Growth temperature: 37°C
  Growth strain: DH5alpha
  Growth instructions: Plasmid is provided in DH5a cells. BL21-CodonPlus (DE3)-RILP Competent Cells from Agilent are recommended for expression.
  Copy number: High Copy
Gene/Insert
  Gene/Insert name: single chain Cse4-H4 with Thrombin site
  Species: S. cerevisiae (budding yeast)
  Insert size (bp): 400
  Mutation: A thrombin cutting site between Cse4 and H4
  Tag / fusion protein: His (N terminal on insert)
  Cloning method: Restriction Enzyme; 5′ cloning site NdeI (not destroyed); 3′ cloning site XhoI (not destroyed)
  Sequencing primers: 5′ T7 pro; 3′ T7 ter
Terms and licenses: Academic/Nonprofit Terms; Industry Terms: Not Available to Industry
How to cite: pET-sC4T was a gift from Yawen Bai (Addgene plasmid # 28251 ; http://n2t.net/addgene:28251 ; RRID:Addgene_28251)
