[The description below was written by a language model from this plasmid's Addgene catalogue record.]
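Description:
pET-sC4T is a bacterial expression plasmid built on a pET42b-type backbone of about 6 kb. It is maintained at high copy in E. coli under kanamycin selection. The record lists no promoter explicitly. However, the pET backbone, the T7 promoter and T7 terminator sequencing primers, and the recommendation of a DE3 expression strain all point to the standard pET arrangement, in which the insert is transcribed by T7 RNA polymerase supplied by the host. A cloning strain is used for propagation, while a codon-supplemented BL21(DE3) derivative is suggested for protein production, presumably to help with rare codons in the yeast-derived sequence.

The insert, about 400 bp and cloned between NdeI and XhoI sites that both remain intact, encodes a single-chain fusion of two budding yeast (S. cerevisiae) proteins: Cse4, the centromere-specific histone H3 variant (CenH3), and histone H4. A thrombin cleavage site sits between the two parts, so the partners can be made as one polypeptide in equal stoichiometry and then separated by protease treatment if desired. An N-terminal His tag on the insert allows purification by metal-affinity chromatography. The small insert size suggests that only portions of the two histones may be included, but the record does not give the residue boundaries or any linker details. NdeI cloning into pET42 vectors usually removes the vector's upstream GST fusion region, although no feature map is available to confirm this. The associated work concerns the structural basis for recognition of CenH3 by the chaperone Scm3, so the construct is suited to producing recombinant Cse4–H4 for structural and biophysical studies.
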