>Addgene plasmid #28251 | pET-sC4T | depositor partial sequence | sequence record 13381 | Author sequence
CATATGCACCACCACCACCACCACAAGAAATTATTAATCTCCAAAATTCCATTTGCAAGGCTAGTGAAAG
AAGTTACAGACGAGTTTACAACTAAAGATCAGGATTTACGTTGGCAGTCAATGGCGATTATGGCGTTACA
GGAAGCAAGCGAAGCGTATCTGGTAGGATTATTGGAACATACAAACCTCTTGGCGCTGCATCTGGTTCCG
CGTGGATCCAAGCGTATTTCTGGTTTGATCTACGAAGAAGTCAGAGCCGTCTTGAAATCCTTCTTGGAAT
CCGTCATCAGGGACTCTGTTACTTACACTGAACACGCCAAGAGAAAGACTGTTACTTCTTTGGATGTTGT
TTATGCTTTGAAGAGACAAGGTAGAACCTTATATGGTTTCGGTGGTTAACTCGAG
