>Addgene plasmid #28251 | pET-sC4T | addgene partial sequence | sequence record 35516 | 28251 with T7
ATTTTGTTTAACTTTAAGAAGGAGATATACATATGCACCACCACCACCACCACAAGAAATTATTAATCTC
CAAAATTCCATTTGCAAGGCTAGTGAAAGAAGTTACAGACGAGTTTACAACTAAAGATCAGGATTTACGT
TGGCAGTCAATGGCGATTATGGCGTTACAGGAAGCAAGCGAAGCGTATCTGGTAGGATTATTGGAACATA
CAAACCTCTTGGCGCTGCATCTGGTTCCGCGTGGATCCAAGCGTATTTCTGGTTTGATCTACGAAGAAGT
CAGAGCCGTCTTGAAATCCTTCTTGGAATCCGTCATCAGGGACTCTGTTACTTACACTGAACACGCCAAG
AGAAAGACTGTTACTTCTTTGGATGTTGTTTATGCTTTGAAGAGACAAGGTAGAACCTTATATGGTTTCG
GTGGTTAACTCGAGCACCACCACCACCACCACCACCACTAATTGATTAATACCTAGGCTGCTAAACAAAG
CCCGAAAGGAAGCTGAGTTGGCTGCTGCCACCGCTGAGCAATAACTAGCATAACCCCTTGGGGCCTCTAA
ACGGGTCTTGAGGGGTTTTTTGCTGAAAGGAGGAACTATATCCGGATTGGCGAATGGG
[124 nt withheld, positions 619-742]
C
[92 nt withheld, positions 744-835]
A
[49 nt withheld, positions 837-885]
CCTTTGACGTTGGAGTCCACGTTCTTTAATAGTGGACTCTTGTTCCAAACTGG
